Addgene plasmid #145855: pAc5.1C-Fluc-CG2928_A
Purpose: Insect Expression of CG2928-3UTR
Depositing lab: Elisa Izaurralde. Depositing organization: Max Planck Institute for Developmental Biology.
Backbone
  Vector backbone: Unknown
  Vector type: Insect Expression
Growth in bacteria
  Bacterial resistance: Ampicillin, 100 μg/mL
  Growth temperature: 37°C
  Growth strain: DH5alpha
  Copy number: Low Copy
Gene/Insert
  Gene/Insert name: CG2928-3UTR
  Species: D. melanogaster (fly)
  Entrez Gene: Reg-5 (a.k.a. Dmel_CG2928, CG2928, DREG-5, Dmel\CG2928, Dreg, Dreg-5, Dreg5, dreg-5, reg-5)
  Cloning method: Unknown
Terms and licenses: Academic/Nonprofit Terms; Industry Terms: Not Available to Industry
Depositor comments: Plasmids from this collection were made available to the research community and donated after the lab closed. Please note that the sequence provided by the depositing laboratory may be theoretical/predicted or based on Sanger sequencing results. There may be discrepancies between sequencing results obtained by Addgene and the depositor sequence. If an Addgene verified sequence is not available, please contact before placing your order to request that our lab fully sequence the plasmid.
How to cite: pAc5.1C-Fluc-CG2928_A was a gift from Elisa Izaurralde (Addgene plasmid # 145855 ; http://n2t.net/addgene:145855 ; RRID:Addgene_145855)
