[The description below was written by a language model from this plasmid's Addgene catalogue record and pLannotate feature annotations shown in this document.]
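Description:
pAc5.1C-Fluc-CG2928_A is an insect-cell expression plasmid of about 6.9 kb that places a firefly luciferase reporter under the control of the Drosophila melanogaster actin 5C (Ac5) promoter, a strong constitutive promoter commonly used in cultured fly cells such as S2 cells. The catalogue lists the backbone as unknown, although the name points to a pAc5.1-type vector. The recorded insert is the 3′ UTR of the D. melanogaster gene CG2928 (Reg-5). The feature table does not annotate this element, but there is an unannotated stretch of roughly 300 nt between the end of the luciferase coding sequence and the next annotated feature, which is where a 3′ UTR fused downstream of the reporter would be expected to lie. No polyadenylation signal is annotated, and the meaning of the "_A" suffix in the name is not explained in the record.

For propagation in E. coli, the plasmid carries a ColE1/pUC-type origin of replication and a β-lactamase gene with its own promoter, conferring ampicillin resistance. The annotation tool describes the origin as high-copy, whereas the catalogue entry lists the plasmid as low copy. A partial tetracycline efflux gene is also detected; as a fragment, it is probably a non-functional backbone remnant. No selectable marker for insect cells is annotated, which fits use in transient transfection.

Constructs of this design are typically used as reporters of post-transcriptional regulation, where luciferase activity reflects how the appended 3′ UTR affects mRNA stability or translation. The record itself states only insect expression of the CG2928 3′ UTR. The depositor notes that the supplied sequence may be theoretical or only partly verified by sequencing.
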