Features (pLannotate 1.2.2; 6 found; start..end, strand, type, name):
     56..2568    +  promoter       Ac5 promoter: Drosophila melanogaster actin 5C promoter
   2594..4243    +  CDS            luciferase: firefly luciferase; luc
   4535..5005    +  CDS            TcR (fragment): tetracycline efflux protein; tet; confers resistance to tetracycline
   5049..5637    -  rep_origin     ori: high-copy-number ColE1/pMB1/pBR322/pUC origin of replication
   5808..6668    -  CDS            AmpR: β-lactamase; bla; confers resistance to ampicillin, carbenicillin, and related antibiotics
   6669..6773    -  promoter       AmpR promoter: bla
>Addgene plasmid #145855 | pAc5.1C-Fluc-CG2928_A | depositor full sequence | sequence record 288300 | Full Sequence
CTTCAAGGAATTAATTCTATATTCTAAAAACACAAATGATACTTCTAAAAAAAATCATGAATGGCATCAA
CTCTGAATCAAATCTTTGCAGATGCACCTACTTCTCATTTCCACTGTCACATCATTTTTCCAGATCTCGC
TGCCTGTTATGTGGCCCACAAACCAAGACACGTTTTATGGCCATTAAAGCTGGCTGATCGTCGCCAAACA
CCAAATACATATCAATATGTACATTCGAGAAAGAAGCGATCAAAGAAGCGTCTTCGGGCGAGTAGGAGAA
TGCGGAGGAGAAGGAGAACGAGCTGATCTAGTATCTCTCCACAATCCAATGCCAACTGACCAACTGGCCA
TATTCGGAGCAATTTGAAGCCAATTTCCATCGCCTGGCGATCGCTCCATTCTTGGCTATATGTTTTTCAC
CGTTCCCGGGGCCATTTTCAAAGACTCGTCGGTAAGATAAGATTGTGTCACTCGCTGTCTCTCTTCATTT
GTCGAAGAATGCTGAGGAATTTCGCGATGACGTCGGCGAGTATTTTGAAGAATGAGAATAATTTGTATTT
ATACGAAAATCAGTTAGTGGAATTTTCTACAAAAACATGTTATCTATAGATAATTTTGTTGCAAAATATG
TTGACTATGACAAAGATTGTATGTATATACCTTTAATGTATTCTCATTTTCTTATGTATTTATAATGGCA
ATGATGATACTGATGATATTTTAAGATGATGCCAGACCACAGGCTGATTTCTGCGTCTTTTGCCGAACGC
AGTGCATGTGCGGTTGTTGTTTTTTGGAATAGTTTCAATTTTCGGACTGTCCGCTTTGATTTCAGTTTCT
TGGCTTATTCAAAAAGCAAAGTAAAGCCAAAAAAGCGAGATGGCAATACCAAATGCGGCAAAACGGTAGT
GGAAGGAAAGGGGTGCGGGGCAGCGGAAGGAAGGGTGGGGCGGGGCGTGGCGGGGTCTGTGGCTGGGCGC
GACGTCACCGACGTTGGAGCCACTCCTTTGACCATGTGTGCGTGTGTGTATTATTCGTGTCTCGCCACTC
GCCGGTTGTTTTTTTCTTTTTATCTCGCTCTCTCTAGCGCCATCTCGTACGCATGCTCAACGCACCGCAT
GTTGCCGTGTCCTTTATGCGTCATTTTGGCTCGAAATAGGCAATTATTTAAACAAAGATTAGTCAACGAA
AACGCTAAAATAAATAAGTCTACAATATGGTTACTTATTGCCATGTGTGTGCAGCCAACGATAGCAACAA
AAGCAACAACACAGTGGCTTTCCCTCTTTCACTTTTTGTTTGCAAGCGCGTGCGAGCAAGACGGCACGAC
CGGCAAACGCAATTACGCTGACAAAGAGCAGACGAAGTTTTGGCCGAAAAACATCAAGGCGCCTGATACG
AATGCATTTGCAATAACAATTGCGATATTTAATATTGTTTATGAAGCTGTTTGACTTCAAAACACACAAA
AAAAAAAATAAAACAAATTATTTGAAAGAGAATTAGGAATCGGACAGCTTATCGTTACGGGCTAACAGCA
CACCGAGACGAAATAGCTTACCTGACGTCACAGCCTCTGGAAGAACTGCCGCCAAGCAGAGAGAGAGAGA
AAAAGAGGGAGAGCAGCTTAGACCGCATGTGCTTGTGTGTGAGGCGTCTCTCTCTTCGTCTCCTGTTTGC
GCAAACGCATAGACTGCACTGAGAAAATCGATTACCTATTTTTTATGAATGAATATTTGCACTATTACTA
TTCAAAACTATTAAGATAGCAATCACATTCAATAGCCAAATACTATACCACCTGAGCGATGCAACGAAAT
GATCAATTTGAGCAAAAATGCTGCATATTTAGGACGGCATCATTATAGAAATGCTTCTTGCTGTGTACTT
TTCTCTCGTCTGGCAGCTGTTTCGCCGTTATTGTTAAAACCGGCTTAAGTTAGGTGTGTTTTCTACGACT
AGTGATGCCCCTACTAGAAGATGTGTGTTGCACAAATGTCCCTGAATAACCAATTTGAAGTGCAGATAGC
AGTAAACGTAAGCTAATATGAATATTATTTAACTGTAATGTTTTAATATCGCTGGACATTACTAATAAAC
CCACTATAAACACATGTACATATGTATGTTTTGGCATACAATGAGTAGTTGGGGAAAAAATGTGTAAAAG
CACCGTGACCATCACAGCATAAAGATAACCAGCTGAAGTATCGAATATGAGTAACCCCCAAATTGAATCA
CATGCCGCAACTGATAGGACCCATGGAAGTACACTCTTCATGGCGATATACAAGACACACACAAGCACGA
ACACCCAGTTGCGGAGGAAATTCTCCGTAAATGAAAACCCAATCGGCGAACAATTCATACCCATATATGG
TAAAAGTTTTGAACGCGACTTGAGAGCGGAGAGCATTGCGGCTGATAAGGTTTTAGCGCTAAGCGGGCTT
TATAAAACGGGCTGCGGGACCAGTTTTCATATCACTACCGTTTGAGTTCTTGTGCTGTGTGGATACTCCT
CCCGACACAAAGCCGCTCCATCAGCCAGCAGTCGTCTAATCCAGAGACCCCGGATCGGGGTACCAACATG
GCCGAAGACGCCAAAAACATAAAGAAAGGCCCGGCACCATTCTATCCACTAGAGGATGGAACCGCTGGAG
AGCAACTGCATAAGGCTATGAAGAGATACGCCCTGGTTCCTGGAACAATTGCTTTTACAGATGCACATAT
CGAGGTGAACATCACGTACGCGGAATACTTCGAAATGTCCGTTCGGTTGGCAGAAGCTATGAAACGATAT
GGGCTGAATACAAATCACAGAATCGTCGTATGCAGTGAAAACTCTCTTCAATTCTTTATGCCGGTGTTGG
GCGCGTTATTTATCGGAGTTGCAGTTGCGCCCGCGAACGACATTTATAATGAACGTGAATTGCTCAACAG
TATGAACATTTCGCAGCCTACCGTAGTGTTTGTTTCCAAAAAGGGGTTGCAAAAAATTTTGAACGTGCAA
AAAAAATTACCAATAATCCAGAAAATTATTATCATGGATTCTAAAACGGATTACCAGGGATTTCAGTCGA
TGTACACGTTCGTCACATCTCATCTACCTCCCGGTTTTAATGAATACGATTTTGTACCAGAGTCCTTTGA
TCGTGACAAAACAATTGCACTGATAATGAACTCCTCTGGATCTACTGGGTTACCTAAGGGTGTGGCCCTT
CCGCATAGAACTGCCTGCGTCAGATTCTCGCATGCCAGAGATCCTATTTTTGGCAATCAAATCATTCCGG
ATACTGCGATTTTAAGTGTTGTTCCATTCCATCACGGTTTTGGAATGTTTACTACACTCGGATATTTGAT
ATGTGGATTTCGAGTCGTCTTAATGTATAGATTTGAAGAAGAGCTGTTTTTACGATCCCTTCAGGATTAC
AAAATTCAAAGTGCGTTGCTAGTACCAACCCTATTTTCATTCTTCGCCAAAAGCACTCTGATTGACAAAT
ACGATTTATCTAATTTACACGAAATTGCTTCTGGGGGCGCACCTCTTTCGAAAGAAGTCGGGGAAGCGGT
TGCAAAACGCTTCCATCTTCCAGGGATACGACAAGGATATGGGCTCACTGAGACTACATCAGCTATTCTG
ATTACACCCGAGGGGGATGATAAACCGGGCGCGGTCGGTAAAGTTGTTCCATTTTTTGAAGCGAAGGTTG
TGGATCTGGATACCGGGAAAACGCTGGGCGTTAATCAGAGAGGCGAATTATGTGTCAGAGGACCTATGAT
TATGTCCGGTTATGTAAACAATCCGGAAGCGACCAACGCCTTGATTGACAAGGATGGATGGCTACATTCT
GGAGACATAGCTTACTGGGACGAAGACGAACACTTCTTCATAGTTGACCGCTTGAAGTCTTTAATTAAAT
ACAAAGGGTATCAGGTGGCCCCCGCTGAATTGGAATCGATATTGTTACAACACCCCAACATCTTCGACGC
GGGCGTGGCAGGTCTTCCCGACGATGACGCCGGTGAACTTCCCGCCGCCGTTGTTGTTTTGGAGCACGGA
AAGACGATGACGGAAAAAGAGATCGTGGATTACGTCGCCAGTCAAGTAACAACCGCGAAAAAGTTGCGCG
GAGGAGTTGTGTTTGTGGACGAAGTACCGAAAGGTCTTACCGGAAAACTCGACGCAAGAAAAATCAGAGA
GATCCTCATAAAGGCCAAGAAGGGCGGAAAGTCCAAATTGTAAGAATTCGATCGCGGTCAGAGGATCCGC
AGGCCTAGACCTAAGTCCTTGTGTGAATGTGATAGAGCAGATGAGGAGATCCTGCATCATAGAGTGCGAG
AGTGAACGTGTGAGTCTTCTAGTTGTAGCCGTTTGAGGAGTTTTCTTGAATGCACTTGAGCTTTAATGGA
ATTTCGTATCGTATTCGTTTAAGTTTTTTTAATTTTATTTATTCGCGTGCATTAGTCGTAAGATCACATA
GAGATTCTTGAGTAATAAACCGCATGATGATTATCATTGTTACGAACGTATTAAGTCGACCGATGCCCTT
GAGAGCCTTCAACCCAGTCAGCTCCTTCCGGTGGGCGCGGGGCATGACTATCGTCGCCGCACTTATGACT
GTCTTCTTTATCATGCAACTCGTAGGACAGGTGCCGGCAGCGCTCTGGGTCATTTTCGGCGAGGACCGCT
TTCGCTGGAGCGCGACGATGATCGGCCTGTCGCTTGCGGTATTCGGAATCTTGCACGCCCTCGCTCAAGC
CTTCGTCACTGGTCCCGCCACCAAACGTTTCGGCGAGAAGCAGGCCATTATCGCCGGCATGGCGGCCGAC
GCGCTGGGCTACGTCTTGCTGGCGTTCGCGACGCGAGGCTGGATGGCCTTCCCCATTATGATTCTTCTCG
CTTCCGGCGGCATCGGGATGCCCGCGTTGCAGGCCATGCTGTCCAGGCAGGTAGATGACGACCATCAGGG
ACAGCTTCAAGGATCGCTCGCGGCTCTTACCAGCCAGCAAAAGGCCAGGAACCGTAAAAAGGCCGCGTTG
CTGGCGTTTTTCCATAGGCTCCGCCCCCCTGACGAGCATCACAAAAATCGACGCTCAAGTCAGAGGTGGC
GAAACCCGACAGGACTATAAAGATACCAGGCGTTTCCCCCTGGAAGCTCCCTCGTGCGCTCTCCTGTTCC
GACCCTGCCGCTTACCGGATACCTGTCCGCCTTTCTCCCTTCGGGAAGCGTGGCGCTTTCTCAATGCTCA
CGCTGTAGGTATCTCAGTTCGGTGTAGGTCGTTCGCTCCAAGCTGGGCTGTGTGCACGAACCCCCCGTTC
AGCCCGACCGCTGCGCCTTATCCGGTAACTATCGTCTTGAGTCCAACCCGGTAAGACACGACTTATCGCC
ACTGGCAGCAGCCACTGGTAACAGGATTAGCAGAGCGAGGTATGTAGGCGGTGCTACAGAGTTCTTGAAG
TGGTGGCCTAACTACGGCTACACTAGAAGGACAGTATTTGGTATCTGCGCTCTGCTGAAGCCAGTTACCT
TCGGAAAAAGAGTTGGTAGCTCTTGATCCGGCAAACAAACCACCGCTGGTAGCGGTGGTTTTTTTGTTTG
CAAGCAGCAGATTACGCGCAGAAAAAAAGGATCTCAAGAAGATCCTTTGATCTTTTCTACGGGGTCTGAC
GCTCAGTGGAACGAAAACTCACGTTAAGGGATTTTGGTCATGAGATTATCAAAAAGGATCTTCACCTAGA
TCCTTTTAAATTAAAAATGAAGTTTTAAATCAATCTAAAGTATATATGAGTAAACTTGGTCTGACAGTTA
CCAATGCTTAATCAGTGAGGCACCTATCTCAGCGATCTGTCTATTTCGTTCATCCATAGTTGCCTGACTC
CCCGTCGTGTAGATAACTACGATACGGGAGGGCTTACCATCTGGCCCCAGTGCTGCAATGATACCGCGAG
ACCCACGCTCACCGGCTCCAGATTTATCAGCAATAAACCAGCCAGCCGGAAGGGCCGAGCGCAGAAGTGG
TCCTGCAACTTTATCCGCCTCCATCCAGTCTATTAATTGTTGCCGGGAAGCTAGAGTAAGTAGTTCGCCA
GTTAATAGTTTGCGCAACGTTGTTGCCATTGCTGCAGGCATCGTGGTGTCACGCTCGTCGTTTGGTATGG
CTTCATTCAGCTCCGGTTCCCAACGATCAAGGCGAGTTACATGATCCCCCATGTTGTGCAAAAAAGCGGT
TAGCTCCTTCGGTCCTCCGATCGTTGTCAGAAGTAAGTTGGCCGCAGTGTTATCACTCATGGTTATGGCA
GCACTGCATAATTCTCTTACTGTCATGCCATCCGTAAGATGCTTTTCTGTGACTGGTGAGTACTCAACCA
AGTCATTCTGAGAATAGTGTATGCGGCGACCGAGTTGCTCTTGCCCGGCGTCAACACGGGATAATACCGC
GCCACATAGCAGAACTTTAAAAGTGCTCATCATTGGAAAACGTTCTTCGGGGCGAAAACTCTCAAGGATC
TTACCGCTGTTGAGATCCAGTTCGATGTAACCCACTCGTGCACCCAACTGATCTTCAGCATCTTTTACTT
TCACCAGCGTTTCTGGGTGAGCAAAAACAGGAAGGCAAAATGCCGCAAAAAAGGGAATAAGGGCGACACG
GAAATGTTGAATACTCATACTCTTCCTTTTTCAATATTATTGAAGCATTTATCAGGGTTATTGTCTCATG
AGCGGATACATATTTGAATGTATTTAGAAAAATAAACAAATAGGGGTTCCGCGCACATTTCCCCGAAAAG
TGCCACCTGACGTCTAAGAAACCATTATTATCATGACATTAACCTATAAAAATAGGCGTATCACGAGCCC
TTTCGT
